Addgene plasmid #169266: p414GPD-3xFLAG-RBM28 L351P
Purpose: S. cerevisiae (yeast) vector for constitutive expression of 3xFLAG-RBM28 L351P
Depositing lab: Susan Baserga. Depositing organization: Yale University. Publication: Biallelic splicing variants in the nucleolar 60S assembly factor RBM28 cause the ribosomopathy ANE syndrome. Bryant CJ, Lorea CF, de Almeida HL Jr, Weinert L, Vedolin L, Pinto E Vairo F, Baserga SJ. Proc Natl Acad Sci U S A. 2021 May 11;118(19). pii: 2017777118. doi: 10.1073/pnas.2017777118. PubMed 33941690.
Backbone
  Vector backbone: p414GPD
  Vector type: Yeast Expression
  Selectable markers: TRP1
Growth in bacteria
  Bacterial resistance: Ampicillin, 100 μg/mL
  Growth temperature: 37°C
  Growth strain: DH5alpha
  Copy number: High Copy
Gene/Insert
  Gene/Insert name: RBM28 L351P
  Species: H. sapiens (human)
  Mutation: p.(Leu351Pro)
  Entrez Gene: RBM28 (a.k.a. ANES, NOP4)
  Promoter: GPD
  Tag / fusion protein: 3xFLAG (N terminal on insert)
  Cloning method: Gateway Cloning
  Sequencing primers: 5′ GACGGTAGGTATTGATTGTAATTCTGT; 3′ TTCGGTTAGAGCGGATGTGG
Terms and licenses: Academic/Nonprofit Terms; Industry Terms: Not Available to Industry
How to cite: p414GPD-3xFLAG-RBM28 L351P was a gift from Susan Baserga (Addgene plasmid # 169266 ; http://n2t.net/addgene:169266 ; RRID:Addgene_169266)
