[The description below was written by a language model from this plasmid's Addgene catalogue record and pLannotate feature annotations shown in this document.]
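Description:
p414GPD-3xFLAG-RBM28 L351P is a yeast–E. coli shuttle plasmid of about 8 kb built on the p414GPD backbone for constitutive expression of a mutant human protein in Saccharomyces cerevisiae. In bacteria it is maintained through a high-copy ColE1/pUC-type origin and selected with ampicillin via the β-lactamase gene. In yeast it carries a CEN6/ARS element, which gives stable, low-copy, centromere-based segregation, together with the TRP1 auxotrophic marker under its own promoter for selection in trp1 strains. Remnants of the pBluescript-derived scaffold are also annotated, including an f1 origin, lac promoter/operator and lacZα fragments, and flanking T3 and T7 phage promoters.

The expression cassette uses the strong constitutive GPD (TDH3/GAP) promoter and the CYC1 terminator. Downstream of the promoter lies a 3xFLAG epitope, followed by an attB1 site, the human RBM28 coding sequence, and an attB2 site. This reflects insertion of the gene by Gateway recombination into a destination version of the vector, with the attB1 site sitting between the tag and the protein, so the N-terminal tag is read through it. The insert carries the p.(Leu351Pro) substitution. RBM28 is the human counterpart of yeast Nop4, a nucleolar factor involved in 60S ribosomal subunit assembly, and the associated publication concerns RBM28 variants in the ribosomopathy ANE syndrome. The plasmid provides steady expression of the FLAG-tagged L351P variant in yeast, where the tag allows detection or immunoprecipitation. The record itself does not spell out the specific assays used.
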