Features (pLannotate 1.2.2; 24 found; start..end, strand, type, name):
     82..186     +  promoter       AmpR promoter: bla
    187..1047    +  CDS            AmpR: β-lactamase; bla; confers resistance to ampicillin, carbenicillin, and related antibiotics
   1218..1806    +  rep_origin     ori: high-copy-number ColE1/pMB1/pBR322/pUC origin of replication
   1989..2081    +  CDS            lacI (fragment): lac repressor; lacI; The lac repressor binds to the lac operator to inhibit transcription in E. coli. This inhibition can be relieved by adding lactose or isopropyl-β-D-thiogalactopyranoside (IPTG).
   2094..2115    +  protein_bind   CAP binding site: CAP binding activates transcription in the presence of cAMP. E. coli catabolite activator protein
   2130..2160    +  promoter       lac promoter: promoter for the E. coli lac operon
   2168..2184    +  protein_bind   lac operator: The lac repressor binds to the lac operator to inhibit transcription in E. coli. This inhibition can be relieved by adding lactose or isopropyl-β-D-thiogalactopyranoside (IPTG). lac repressor encoded by lacI
   2229..2247    +  promoter       T3 promoter: promoter for bacteriophage T3 RNA polymerase
   2272..2915    +  promoter       GAP promoter: S. cerevisiae TDH3; promoter for glyceraldehyde-3-phosphate dehydrogenase
   2921..2950    +  misc_feature   MCS (fragment): pBluescript multiple cloning site
   2954..3019    +  CDS            3xFLAG: three tandem FLAG® epitope tags, followed by an enterokinase cleavage site
   3020..3044    +  protein_bind   attB1: mutant version of attB; recombination site for the Gateway® BP reaction BP Clonase™
   3050..5326    +  CDS            RBM28: RBM28_HUMAN - Experimental evidence at protein level: Swiss-Prot protein existence level 1. Nucleolar component of the spliceosomal ribonucleoprotein complexes. From Homo sapiens (Human).
   5328..5352    -  protein_bind   attB2: mutant version of attB; recombination site for the Gateway® BP reaction BP Clonase™
   5355..5602    +  terminator     CYC1 terminator: S. cerevisiae CYC1; transcription terminator for CYC1
   5621..5639    -  promoter       T7 promoter: promoter for bacteriophage T7 RNA polymerase
   5647..5802    +  CDS            lacZα (fragment): LacZα fragment of β-galactosidase; lacZ fragment
   5806..6234    +  rep_origin     f1 ori (sequence partly withheld): f1 bacteriophage origin of replication; arrow indicates direction of (+) strand synthesis
   6262..6313    -  misc_feature   bom (fragment): basis of mobility region from pBR322
   6364..7038    -  CDS            TRP1: phosphoribosylanthranilate isomerase, required for tryptophan biosynthesis; S. cerevisiae TRP1; yeast auxotrophic marker
   7039..7186    -  promoter       TRP1 promoter: S. cerevisiae TRP1
   7324..7373    -  misc_feature   bom (fragment): basis of mobility region from pBR322
   7475..7510    -  CDS            rop (fragment): Rop protein, which maintains plasmids at low copy number; rop
   7578..45      -  misc_feature   CEN/ARS (across the origin): S. cerevisiae CEN6 centromere fused to an autonomously replicating sequence
>Addgene plasmid #169266 | p414GPD-3xFLAG-RBM28 L351P | addgene full sequence | sequence record 335138 | Addgene NGS Result
TTATATTAAAAAATTTAAATTATAATTATTTTTATAGCACGTGATGAAAAGGACCCAGGTGGCACTTTTC
GGGGAAATGTGCGCGGAACCCCTATTTGTTTATTTTTCTAAATACATTCAAATATGTATCCGCTCATGAG
ACAATAACCCTGATAAATGCTTCAATAATATTGAAAAAGGAAGAGTATGAGTATTCAACATTTCCGTGTC
GCCCTTATTCCCTTTTTTGCGGCATTTTGCCTTCCTGTTTTTGCTCACCCAGAAACGCTGGTGAAAGTAA
AAGATGCTGAAGATCAGTTGGGTGCACGAGTGGGTTACATCGAACTGGATCTCAACAGCGGTAAGATCCT
TGAGAGTTTTCGCCCCGAAGAACGTTTTCCAATGATGAGCACTTTTAAAGTTCTGCTATGTGGCGCGGTA
TTATCCCGTATTGACGCCGGGCAAGAGCAACTCGGTCGCCGCATACACTATTCTCAGAATGACTTGGTTG
AGTACTCACCAGTCACAGAAAAGCATCTTACGGATGGCATGACAGTAAGAGAATTATGCAGTGCTGCCAT
AACCATGAGTGATAACACTGCGGCCAACTTACTTCTGACAACGATCGGAGGACCGAAGGAGCTAACCGCT
TTTTTGCACAACATGGGGGATCATGTAACTCGCCTTGATCGTTGGGAACCGGAGCTGAATGAAGCCATAC
CAAACGACGAGCGTGACACCACGATGCCTGTAGCAATGGCAACAACGTTGCGCAAACTATTAACTGGCGA
ACTACTTACTCTAGCTTCCCGGCAACAATTAATAGACTGGATGGAGGCGGATAAAGTTGCAGGACCACTT
CTGCGCTCGGCCCTTCCGGCTGGCTGGTTTATTGCTGATAAATCTGGAGCCGGTGAGCGTGGGTCTCGCG
GTATCATTGCAGCACTGGGGCCAGATGGTAAGCCCTCCCGTATCGTAGTTATCTACACGACGGGGAGTCA
GGCAACTATGGATGAACGAAATAGACAGATCGCTGAGATAGGTGCCTCACTGATTAAGCATTGGTAACTG
TCAGACCAAGTTTACTCATATATACTTTAGATTGATTTAAAACTTCATTTTTAATTTAAAAGGATCTAGG
TGAAGATCCTTTTTGATAATCTCATGACCAAAATCCCTTAACGTGAGTTTTCGTTCCACTGAGCGTCAGA
CCCCGTAGAAAAGATCAAAGGATCTTCTTGAGATCCTTTTTTTCTGCGCGTAATCTGCTGCTTGCAAACA
AAAAAACCACCGCTACCAGCGGTGGTTTGTTTGCCGGATCAAGAGCTACCAACTCTTTTTCCGAAGGTAA
CTGGCTTCAGCAGAGCGCAGATACCAAATACTGTTCTTCTAGTGTAGCCGTAGTTAGGCCACCACTTCAA
GAACTCTGTAGCACCGCCTACATACCTCGCTCTGCTAATCCTGTTACCAGTGGCTGCTGCCAGTGGCGAT
AAGTCGTGTCTTACCGGGTTGGACTCAAGACGATAGTTACCGGATAAGGCGCAGCGGTCGGGCTGAACGG
GGGGTTCGTGCACACAGCCCAGCTTGGAGCGAACGACCTACACCGAACTGAGATACCTACAGCGTGAGCT
ATGAGAAAGCGCCACGCTTCCCGAAGGGAGAAAGGCGGACAGGTATCCGGTAAGCGGCAGGGTCGGAACA
GGAGAGCGCACGAGGGAGCTTCCAGGGGGAAACGCCTGGTATCTTTATAGTCCTGTCGGGTTTCGCCACC
TCTGACTTGAGCGTCGATTTTTGTGATGCTCGTCAGGGGGGCGGAGCCTATGGAAAAACGCCAGCAACGC
GGCCTTTTTACGGTTCCTGGCCTTTTGCTGGCCTTTTGCTCACATGTTCTTTCCTGCGTTATCCCCTGAT
TCTGTGGATAACCGTATTACCGCCTTTGAGTGAGCTGATACCGCTCGCCGCAGCCGAACGACCGAGCGCA
GCGAGTCAGTGAGCGAGGAAGCGGAAGAGCGCCCAATACGCAAACCGCCTCTCCCCGCGCGTTGGCCGAT
TCATTAATGCAGCTGGCACGACAGGTTTCCCGACTGGAAAGCGGGCAGTGAGCGCAACGCAATTAATGTG
AGTTAGCTCACTCATTAGGCACCCCAGGCTTTACACTTTATGCTTCCGGCTCGTATGTTGTGTGGAATTG
TGAGCGGATAACAATTTCACACAGGAAACAGCTATGACCATGATTACGCCAAGCGCGCAATTAACCCTCA
CTAAAGGGAACAAAAGCTGGAGCTCAGTTTATCATTATCAATACTCGCCATTTCAAAGAATACGTAAATA
ATTAATAGTAGTGATTTTCCTAACTTTATTTAGTCAAAAAATTAGCCTTTTAATTCTGCTGTAACCCGTA
CATGCCCAAAATAGGGGGCGGGTTACACAGAATATATAACATCGTAGGTGTCTGGGTGAACAGTTTATTC
CTGGCATCCACTAAATATAATGGAGCCCGCTTTTTAAGCTGGCATCCAGAAAAAAAAAGAATCCCAGCAC
CAAAATATTGTTTTCTTCACCAACCATCAGTTCATAGGTCCATTCTCTTAGCGCAACTACAGAGAACAGG
GGCACAAACAGGCAAAAAACGGGCACAACCTCAATGGAGTGATGCAACCTGCCTGGAGTAAATGATGACA
CAAGGCAATTGACCCACGCATGTATCTATCTCATTTTCTTACACCTTCTATTACCTTCTGCTCTCTCTGA
TTTGGAAAAAGCTGAAAAAAAAGGTTGAAACCAGTTCCCTGAAATTATTCCCCTACTTGACTAATAAGTA
TATAAAGACGGTAGGTATTGATTGTAATTCTGTAAATCTATTTCTTAAACTTCTTAAATTCTACTTTTAT
AGTTAGTCTTTTTTTTAGTTTTAAAACACCAGAACTTAGTTTCGACGGATTCTAGAACTAGTGGATCCCC
CGGGCTGCAGATGGACTACAAAGACCATGACGGTGATTATAAAGATCATGATATCGATTACAAGGATGAC
GATGACAAGACAAGTTTGTACAAAAAAGCAGGCTACAAAATGGCCGGCCTGACCTTATTTGTGGGCCGCC
TCCCGCCCTCGGCCCGCAGTGAGCAGCTGGAGGAACTGTTCAGTCAGGTGGGGCCGGTGAAGCAGTGCTT
CGTGGTGACTGAAAAAGGGAGTAAGGCATGTCGAGGCTTTGGCTATGTCACTTTTTCAATGCTGGAAGAT
GTTCAGAGGGCCCTCAAGGAGATTACCACCTTTGAAGGTTGCAAGATCAACGTGACTGTTGCCAAGAAAA
AACTGAGGAACAAGACAAAGGAAAAGGGGAAAAATGAAAACTCAGAGTGCCCAAAGAAGGAGCCGAAGGC
TAAAAAAGCCAAAGTGGCAGATAAGAAAGCCAGATTAATTATTCGGAACCTGAGCTTTAAGTGTTCAGAA
GATGACTTGAAGACAGTATTTGCTCAATTTGGAGCTGTCCTGGAAGTAAATATCCCTAGGAAACCAGATG
GGAAGATGCGCGGTTTTGGTTTTGTTCAGTTCAAAAACCTCCTAGAAGCAGGTAAAGCTCTCAAAGGCAT
GAACATGAAAGAGATAAAAGGCCGGACAGTGGCTGTGGATTGGGCCGTGGCAAAGGATAAATATAAAGAT
ACACAGTCTGTTTCTGCTATAGGTGAGGAAAAGAGCCATGAATCTAAACATCAGGAATCAGTTAAAAAGA
AGGGCAGAGAGGAAGAGGATATGGAAGAGGAAGAAAACGATGATGATGACGATGATGATGATGAAGAAGA
TGGGGTTTTTGATGATGAAGATGAAGAGGAAGAGAATATAGAATCAAAGGTGACCAAGCCTGTGCAAATT
CAGAAGAGAGCAGTCAAGAGACCAGCCCCTGCAAAAAGCAGTGATCATTCTGAGGAGGACAGTGACCTAG
AGGAAAGCGATAGTATTGATGATGGAGAGGAACTGGCTCAGAGTGATACCAGCACTGAGGAGCAAGAGGA
TAAAGCTGTGCAAGTCTCAAACAAAAAGAAGAGGAAATTACCCTCTGATGTGAATGAAGGGAAAACTGTT
TTTATCAGAAATCTGTCCTTTGACTCAGAAGAAGAAGAACCTGGGGAGCTTCTCCAACAGTTTGGAGAAC
TCAAATATGTCCGCATTGTCTTGCATCCAGACACAGAGCATTCTAAAGGTTGTGCATTTGCCCAGTTCAT
GACTCAAGAAGCAGCTCAGAAATGCCTTCTAGCTGCTTCTCCAGAGAATGAGGCTGGTGGGCTTAAACTG
GATGGCCGGCAGCTCAAGGTTGACTTGGCGGTGACCCGTGATGAGGCTGCAAAGCTTCAGACGACGAAGG
TGAAGAAGCCGACTGGCACCCGGAATCTCTATCTGGCCCGAGAAGGCTTGATTCGTGCTGGGACGAAGGC
TGCAGAGGGTGTGAGTGCTGCTGATATGGCCAAAAGAGAACGGTTTGAGCTGCTGAAGCATCAGAAACTC
AAGGACCAGAATATCTTTGTCTCCCGAACCAGGCTCTGCCTGCACAATCTCCCAAAGGCTGTAGATGACA
AACAGCTCAGAAAGCTGCTGCTGAGTGCTACTAGTGGAGAGAAAGGGGTGCGCATCAAGGAGTGTAGAGT
GATGCGAGACCTCAAAGGAGTTCATGGGAACATGAAGGGTCAGTCCCTGGGCTACGCCTTTGCGGAGTTC
CAAGAGCACGAGCATGCCCTGAAAGCCCTCCGCCTCATCAACAACAATCCAGAAATCTTTGGGCCTCTGA
AGAGACCAATAGTGGAGTTCTCTTTAGAAGATCGAAGAAAACTTAAAATGAAGGAATTAAGGATCCAGCG
CAGCTTGCAAAAAATGAGATCCAAGCCTGCAACTGGTGAGCCTCAGAAGGGGCAACCAGAGCCTGCAAAA
GACCAGCAACAGAAGGCAGCTCAACACCACACAGAGGAACAAAGCAAGGTGCCCCCAGAGCAGAAGAGAA
AGGCGGGCTCTACCTCATGGACCGGGTTCCAGACCAAGGCTGAAGTGGAGCAGGTGGAGCTGCCTGATGG
AAAGAAGAGAAGAAAGGTCCTGGCGCTCCCCTCACACCGAGGCCCCAAAATCAGGTTGCGGGACAAAGGC
AAAGTGAAGCCCGTCCATCCCAAAAAGCCAAAGCCACAGATAAACCAGTGGAAGCAGGAGAAGCAGCAAT
TATCGTCCGAGCAGGTATCTAGGAAAAAAGCTAAGGGAAATAAGACGGAAACCCGCTTCAACCAGCTGGT
CGAACAATATAAGCAGAAATTATTGGGACCTTCTAAAGGAGCACCTCTTGCAAAGAGGAGCAAATGGTTT
GATAGTAACCCAGCTTTCTTGTACAAAGTGGTAGTCATGTAATTAGTTATGTCACGCTTACATTCACGCC
CTCCCCCCACATCCGCTCTAACCGAAAAGGAAGGAGTTAGACAACCTGAAGTCTAGGTCCCTATTTATTT
TTTTATAGTTATGTTAGTATTAAGAACGTTATTTATATTTCAAATTTTTCTTTTTTTTCTGTACAGACGC
GTGTACGCATGTAACATTATACTGAAAACCTTGCTTGAGAAGGTTTTGGGACGCTCGAAGGCTTTAATTT
GCGGCCGGTACCCAATTCGCCCTATAGTGAGTCGTATTACGCGCGCTCACTGGCCGTCGTTTTACAACGT
CGTGACTGGGAAAACCCTGGCGTTACCCAACTTAATCGCCTTGCAGCACATCCCCCTTTCGCCAGCTGGC
GTAATAGCGAAGAGGCCCGCACCGATCGCCCTTCCCAACAGTTGCGCAGCCTGAATGGCGAATGG
[124 nt withheld, positions 5806-5929]
C
[91 nt withheld, positions 5931-6021]
A
[49 nt withheld, positions 6023-6071]
CCTTTGACGTTGGAGTCCACGTTCTTT
[37 nt withheld, positions 6099-6135]
ACCCTATCTCGGTCTATTCTTTTGATTTATAAGGGATTTTGCCGATTTCGGCCTATTGGTTAAAAAATGA
GCTGATTTAACAAAAATTTAACGCGAATTTTAACAAAATATTAACGCTTACAATTTCCTGATGCGGTATT
TTCTCCTTACGCATCTGTGCGGTATTTCACACCGCATAGATCGGCAAGTGCACAAACAATACTTAAATAA
ATACTACTCAGTAATAACCTATTTCTTAGCATTTTTGACGAAATTTGCTATTTTGTTAGAGTCTTTTACA
CCATTTGTCTCCACACCTCCGCTTACATCAACACCAATAACGCCATTTAATCTAAGCGCATCACCAACAT
TTTCTGGCGTCAGTCCACCAGCTAACATAAAATGTAAGCTTTCGGGGCTCTCTTGCCTTCCAACCCAGTC
AGAAATCGAGTTCCAATCCAAAAGTTCACCTGTCCCACCTGCTTCTGAATCAAACAAGGGAATAAACGAA
TGAGGTTTCTGTGAAGCTGCACTGAGTAGTATGTTGCAGTCTTTTGGAAATACGAGTCTTTTAATAACTG
GCAAACCGAGGAACTCTTGGTATTCTTGCCACGACTCATCTCCATGCAGTTGGACGATATCAATGCCGTA
ATCATTGACCAGAGCCAAAACATCCTCCTTAGGTTGATTACGAAACACGCCAACCAAGTATTTCGGAGTG
CCTGAACTATTTTTATATGCTTTTACAAGACTTGAAATTTTCCTTGCAATAACCGGGTCAATTGTTCTCT
TTCTATTGGGCACACATATAATACCCAGCAAGTCAGCATCGGAATCTAGAGCACATTCTGCGGCCTCTGT
GCTCTGCAAGCCGCAAACTTTCACCAATGGACCAGAACTACCTGTGAAATTAATAACAGACATACTCCAA
GCTGCCTTTGTGTGCTTAATCACGTATACTCACGTGCTCAATAGTCACCAATGCCCTCCCTCTTGGCCCT
CTCCTTTTCTTTTTTCGACCGAATTAATTCTTAATCGGCAAAAAAAGAAAAGCTCCGGATCAAGATTGTA
CGTAAGGTGACAAGCTATTTTTCAATAAAGAATATCTTCCACTACTGCCATCTGGCGTCATAACTGCAAA
GTACACATATATTACGATGCTGTTCTATTAAATGCTTCCTATATTATATATATAGTAATGTCGTGATCTA
TGGTGCACTCTCAGTACAATCTGCTCTGATGCCGCATAGTTAAGCCAGCCCCGACACCCGCCAACACCCG
CTGACGCGCCCTGACGGGCTTGTCTGCTCCCGGCATCCGCTTACAGACAAGCTGTGACCGTCTCCGGGAG
CTGCATGTGTCAGAGGTTTTCACCGTCATCACCGAAACGCGCGAGACGAAAGGGCCTCGTGATACGCCTA
TTTTTATAGGTTAATGTCATGATAATAATGGTTTCTTAGACGGATCGCTTGCCTGTAACTTACACGCGCC
TCGTATCTTTTAATGATGGAATAATTTGGGAATTTACTCTGTGTTTATTTATTTTTATGTTTTGTATTTG
GATTTTAGAAAGTAAATAAAGAAGGTAGAAGAGTTACGGAATGAAGAAAAAAAAATAAACAAAGGTTTAA
AAAATTTCAACAAAAAGCGTACTTTACATATATATTTATTAGACAAGAAAAGCAGATTAAATAGATATAC
ATTCGATTAACGATAAGTAAAATGTAAAATCACAGGATTTTCGTGTGTGGTCTTCTACACAGACAAGATG
AAACAATTCGGCATTAATACCTGAGAGCAGGAAGAGCAAGATAAAAGGTAGTATTTGTTGGCGATCCCCC
TAGAGTCTTTTACATCTTCGGAAAACAAAAACTATTTTTTCTTTAATTTCTTTTTTTACTTTCTATTTTT
AATTTATATAT
